Addgene plasmid #134898: pET16b-PCNA
Purpose: Bacterial expression and purification of human PCNA
Depositing lab: Andrew Deans. Depositing organization: St. Vincent's Institute. Publication: Preparation and purification of mono-ubiquitinated proteins using Avi-tagged ubiquitin. Tan W, Murphy VJ, Charron A, van Twest S, Sharp M, Constantinou A, Parker MW, Crismani W, Bythell-Douglas R, Deans AJ. PLoS One. 2020 Feb 24;15(2):e0229000. doi: 10.1371/journal.pone.0229000. eCollection 2020. PubMed 32092106.
Backbone
  Vector backbone: pET16b
  Backbone manufacturer: Novagen
  Backbone size w/o insert (bp): 5711
  Total vector size (bp): 6440
  Vector type: Bacterial Expression
Growth in bacteria
  Bacterial resistance: Ampicillin, 100 μg/mL
  Growth temperature: 37°C
  Growth strain: DH5alpha
  Copy number: Low Copy
Gene/Insert
  Gene/Insert name: PCNA (alt name: Proliferating Cell Nuclear Antigen)
  Species: H. sapiens (human)
  Insert size (bp): 783
  Mutation: fully synthetic, codon optimized for bacterial expression
  Entrez Gene: PCNA (a.k.a. ATLD2)
  Promoter: T7
  Tag / fusion protein: untagged
  Cloning method: Ligation Independent Cloning
  Sequencing primers: 5′ T7 promoter; 3′ T7 terminator
Terms and licenses: Academic/Nonprofit Terms; Industry Terms: Not Available to Industry
Depositor comments: This is a codon optimized untagged PCNA cDNA expression vector. N- or C-terminal tags on PCNA inhibit its trimerization, so purification is instead via several steps of anion exchange and size exclusion chromatography. Protein purification protocol is as in Tan et al. Plos One 2020
How to cite: pET16b-PCNA was a gift from Andrew Deans (Addgene plasmid # 134898 ; http://n2t.net/addgene:134898 ; RRID:Addgene_134898)
