[The description below was written by a language model from this plasmid's Addgene catalogue record and pLannotate feature annotations shown in this document.]
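Description:
pET16b-PCNA is a bacterial expression plasmid built on the Novagen pET16b backbone for producing human proliferating cell nuclear antigen (PCNA) in E. coli. It is about 6.4 kb in total and is propagated through a ColE1/pBR322-type origin. The bom region and the rop gene are retained, and rop holds the plasmid at the low copy number listed in the record. Selection is by ampicillin through the β-lactamase gene (AmpR) and its own promoter. The scattered tetracycline-resistance fragments and tet promoter found by the annotation are non-functional remnants of the pBR322 ancestry, not usable markers.

The payload is a 783 bp, fully synthetic PCNA open reading frame, codon optimised for bacterial expression and inserted by ligation-independent cloning. It lies downstream of a T7 promoter with an adjacent lac operator and the strong T7 gene 10 ribosome binding site, and is followed by the T7 terminator. The plasmid also carries lacI, so transcription stays repressed until induction with IPTG. Expression requires a host that supplies T7 RNA polymerase.

Although pET16b normally provides an N-terminal His tag, this construct expresses PCNA deliberately untagged, and no tag appears in the feature table. The depositor notes that N- or C-terminal tags interfere with PCNA trimerisation. Purification therefore uses several anion exchange and size exclusion chromatography steps rather than affinity capture. The short "SET1" fragment annotated between the PCNA coding sequence and the terminator is probably a similarity hit in vector sequence rather than a fused tag. The associated work concerns the preparation of mono-ubiquitinated proteins.
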