Features (pLannotate 1.2.2; 19 found; start..end, strand, type, name):
    104..208     +  promoter       AmpR promoter: bla
    209..1069    +  CDS            AmpR: β-lactamase; bla; confers resistance to ampicillin, carbenicillin, and related antibiotics
   1240..1828    +  rep_origin     ori: high-copy-number ColE1/pMB1/pBR322/pUC origin of replication
   2014..2153    -  misc_feature   bom: basis of mobility region from pBR322
   2255..2446    -  CDS            rop: Rop protein, which maintains plasmids at low copy number; rop
   2463..2843    +  CDS            YPB1_ECOLX: Protein predicted: Swiss-Prot protein existence level 4. From Escherichia coli.
   3085..3709    -  CDS            TcR (fragment): tetracycline efflux protein; tet; confers resistance to tetracycline
   3724..3745    -  protein_bind   CAP binding site: CAP binding activates transcription in the presence of cAMP. E. coli catabolite activator protein
   3758..4840    -  CDS            lacI: lac repressor; lacI; The lac repressor binds to the lac operator to inhibit transcription in E. coli. This inhibition can be relieved by adding lactose or isopropyl-β-D-thiogalactopyranoside (IPTG).
   4841..4918    -  promoter       lacI promoter: lacI
   4926..5205    -  CDS            TcR (fragment): tetracycline efflux protein; tet; confers resistance to tetracycline
   5227..5245    +  promoter       T7 promoter: promoter for bacteriophage T7 RNA polymerase
   5246..5270    +  protein_bind   lac operator: The lac repressor binds to the lac operator to inhibit transcription in E. coli. This inhibition can be relieved by adding lactose or isopropyl-β-D-thiogalactopyranoside (IPTG). lac repressor encoded by lacI
   5285..5307    +  RBS            RBS: efficient ribosome binding site from bacteriophage T7 gene 10 (Olins and Rangwala, 1989)
   5314..6096    +  CDS            PCNA: PCNA_HUMAN - Experimental evidence at protein level: Swiss-Prot protein existence level 1. Auxiliary protein of DNA polymerase delta and is involved in the control of eukaryotic DNA replication by increasing the polymerase's processibility during elongation of the leading strand. Induces a robust stimulatory effect on the 3'-5' exonuclease and 3'- phosphodiesterase, but not apurinic-apyrimidinic (AP) endonuclease, APEX2 activities. Has to be loaded onto DNA in order to be able to stimulate APEX2. Plays a key role in DNA damage response (DDR) by being conveniently positioned at the replication
   6121..6170    +  CDS            SET1 (fragment): solubility-enhancement tag derived from T7 phage gene 10B
   6178..6225    +  terminator     T7 terminator: transcription terminator for bacteriophage T7 RNA polymerase
   6248..6352    -  CDS            TcR (fragment): tetracycline efflux protein; tet; confers resistance to tetracycline
   6400..6428    -  promoter       tet promoter: E. coli promoter for tetracycline efflux protein gene
>Addgene plasmid #134898 | pET16b-PCNA | addgene full sequence | sequence record 288114 | Addgene NGS Result
TTCTTGAAGACGAAAGGGCCTCGTGATACGCCTATTTTTATAGGTTAATGTCATGATAATAATGGTTTCT
TAGACGTCAGGTGGCACTTTTCGGGGAAATGTGCGCGGAACCCCTATTTGTTTATTTTTCTAAATACATT
CAAATATGTATCCGCTCATGAGACAATAACCCTGATAAATGCTTCAATAATATTGAAAAAGGAAGAGTAT
GAGTATTCAACATTTCCGTGTCGCCCTTATTCCCTTTTTTGCGGCATTTTGCCTTCCTGTTTTTGCTCAC
CCAGAAACGCTGGTGAAAGTAAAAGATGCTGAAGATCAGTTGGGTGCACGAGTGGGTTACATCGAACTGG
ATCTCAACAGCGGTAAGATCCTTGAGAGTTTTCGCCCCGAAGAACGTTTTCCAATGATGAGCACTTTTAA
AGTTCTGCTATGTGGCGCGGTATTATCCCGTGTTGACGCCGGGCAAGAGCAACTCGGTCGCCGCATACAC
TATTCTCAGAATGACTTGGTTGAGTACTCACCAGTCACAGAAAAGCATCTTACGGATGGCATGACAGTAA
GAGAATTATGCAGTGCTGCCATAACCATGAGTGATAACACTGCGGCCAACTTACTTCTGACAACGATCGG
AGGACCGAAGGAGCTAACCGCTTTTTTGCACAACATGGGGGATCATGTAACTCGCCTTGATCGTTGGGAA
CCGGAGCTGAATGAAGCCATACCAAACGACGAGCGTGACACCACGATGCCTGCAGCAATGGCAACAACGT
TGCGCAAACTATTAACTGGCGAACTACTTACTCTAGCTTCCCGGCAACAATTAATAGACTGGATGGAGGC
GGATAAAGTTGCAGGACCACTTCTGCGCTCGGCCCTTCCGGCTGGCTGGTTTATTGCTGATAAATCTGGA
GCCGGTGAGCGTGGGTCTCGCGGTATCATTGCAGCACTGGGGCCAGATGGTAAGCCCTCCCGTATCGTAG
TTATCTACACGACGGGGAGTCAGGCAACTATGGATGAACGAAATAGACAGATCGCTGAGATAGGTGCCTC
ACTGATTAAGCATTGGTAACTGTCAGACCAAGTTTACTCATATATACTTTAGATTGATTTAAAACTTCAT
TTTTAATTTAAAAGGATCTAGGTGAAGATCCTTTTTGATAATCTCATGACCAAAATCCCTTAACGTGAGT
TTTCGTTCCACTGAGCGTCAGACCCCGTAGAAAAGATCAAAGGATCTTCTTGAGATCCTTTTTTTCTGCG
CGTAATCTGCTGCTTGCAAACAAAAAAACCACCGCTACCAGCGGTGGTTTGTTTGCCGGATCAAGAGCTA
CCAACTCTTTTTCCGAAGGTAACTGGCTTCAGCAGAGCGCAGATACCAAATACTGTCCTTCTAGTGTAGC
CGTAGTTAGGCCACCACTTCAAGAACTCTGTAGCACCGCCTACATACCTCGCTCTGCTAATCCTGTTACC
AGTGGCTGCTGCCAGTGGCGATAAGTCGTGTCTTACCGGGTTGGACTCAAGACGATAGTTACCGGATAAG
GCGCAGCGGTCGGGCTGAACGGGGGGTTCGTGCACACAGCCCAGCTTGGAGCGAACGACCTACACCGAAC
TGAGATACCTACAGCGTGAGCTATGAGAAAGCGCCACGCTTCCCGAAGGGAGAAAGGCGGACAGGTATCC
GGTAAGCGGCAGGGTCGGAACAGGAGAGCGCACGAGGGAGCTTCCAGGGGGAAACGCCTGGTATCTTTAT
AGTCCTGTCGGGTTTCGCCACCTCTGACTTGAGCGTCGATTTTTGTGATGCTCGTCAGGGGGGCGGAGCC
TATGGAAAAACGCCAGCAACGCGGCCTTTTTACGGTTCCTGGCCTTTTGCTGGCCTTTTGCTCACATGTT
CTTTCCTGCGTTATCCCCTGATTCTGTGGATAACCGTATTACCGCCTTTGAGTGAGCTGATACCGCTCGC
CGCAGCCGAACGACCGAGCGCAGCGAGTCAGTGAGCGAGGAAGCGGAAGAGCGCCTGATGCGGTATTTTC
TCCTTACGCATCTGTGCGGTATTTCACACCGCAATGGTGCACTCTCAGTACAATCTGCTCTGATGCCGCA
TAGTTAAGCCAGTATACACTCCGCTATCGCTACGTGACTGGGTCATGGCTGCGCCCCGACACCCGCCAAC
ACCCGCTGACGCGCCCTGACGGGCTTGTCTGCTCCCGGCATCCGCTTACAGACAAGCTGTGACCGTCTCC
GGGAGCTGCATGTGTCAGAGGTTTTCACCGTCATCACCGAAACGCGCGAGGCAGCTGCGGTAAAGCTCAT
CAGCGTGGTCGTGAAGCGATTCACAGATGTCTGCCTGTTCATCCGCGTCCAGCTCGTTGAGTTTCTCCAG
AAGCGTTAATGTCTGGCTTCTGATAAAGCGGGCCATGTTAAGGGCGGTTTTTTCCTGTTTGGTCACTGAT
GCCTCCGTGTAAGGGGGATTTCTGTTCATGGGGGTAATGATACCGATGAAACGAGAGAGGATGCTCACGA
TACGGGTTACTGATGATGAACATGCCCGGTTACTGGAACGTTGTGAGGGTAAACAACTGGCGGTATGGAT
GCGGCGGGACCAGAGAAAAATCACTCAGGGTCAATGCCAGCGCTTCGTTAATACAGATGTAGGTGTTCCA
CAGGGTAGCCAGCAGCATCCTGCGATGCAGATCCGGAACATAATGGTGCAGGGCGCTGACTTCCGCGTTT
CCAGACTTTACGAAACACGGAAACCGAAGACCATTCATGTTGTTGCTCAGGTCGCAGACGTTTTGCAGCA
GCAGTCGCTTCACGTTCGCTCGCGTATCGGTGATTCATTCTGCTAACCAGTAAGGCAACCCCGCCAGCCT
AGCCGGGTCCTCAACGACAGGAGCACGATCATGCGCACCCGTGGCCAGGACCCAACGCTGCCCGAGATGC
GCCGCGTGCGGCTGCTGGAGATGGCGGACGCGATGGATATGTTCTGCCAAGGGTTGGTTTGCGCATTCAC
AGTTCTCCGCAAGAATTGATTGGCTCCAATTCTTGGAGTGGTGAATCCGTTAGCGAGGTGCCGCCGGCTT
CCATTCAGGTCGAGGTGGCCCGGCTCCATGCACCGCGACGCAACGCGGGGAGGCAGACAAGGTATAGGGC
GGCGCCTACAATCCATGCCAACCCGTTCCATGTGCTCGCCGAGGCGGCATAAATCGCCGTGACGATCAGC
GGTCCAATGATCGAAGTTAGGCTGGTAAGAGCCGCGAGCGATCCTTGAAGCTGTCCCTGATGGTCGTCAT
CTACCTGCCTGGACAGCATGGCCTGCAACGCGGGCATCCCGATGCCGCCGGAAGCGAGAAGAATCATAAT
GGGGAAGGCCATCCAGCCTCGCGTCGCGAACGCCAGCAAGACGTAGCCCAGCGCGTCGGCCGCCATGCCG
GCGATAATGGCCTGCTTCTCGCCGAAACGTTTGGTGGCGGGACCAGTGACGAAGGCTTGAGCGAGGGCGT
GCAAGATTCCGAATACCGCAAGCGACAGGCCGATCATCGTCGCGCTCCAGCGAAAGCGGTCCTCGCCGAA
AATGACCCAGAGCGCTGCCGGCACCTGTCCTACGAGTTGCATGATAAAGAAGACAGTCATAAGTGCGGCG
ACGATAGTCATGCCCCGCGCCCACCGGAAGGAGCTGACTGGGTTGAAGGCTCTCAAGGGCATCGGTCGAG
ATCCCGGTGCCTAATGAGTGAGCTAACTTACATTAATTGCGTTGCGCTCACTGCCCGCTTTCCAGTCGGG
AAACCTGTCGTGCCAGCTGCATTAATGAATCGGCCAACGCGCGGGGAGAGGCGGTTTGCGTATTGGGCGC
CAGGGTGGTTTTTCTTTTCACCAGTGAGACGGGCAACAGCTGATTGCCCTTCACCGCCTGGCCCTGAGAG
AGTTGCAGCAAGCGGTCCACGCTGGTTTGCCCCAGCAGGCGAAAATCCTGTTTGATGGTGGTTAACGGCG
GGATATAACATGAGCTGTCTTCGGTATCGTCGTATCCCACTACCGAGATATCCGCACCAACGCGCAGCCC
GGACTCGGTAATGGCGCGCATTGCGCCCAGCGCCATCTGATCGTTGGCAACCAGCATCGCAGTGGGAACG
ATGCCCTCATTCAGCATTTGCATGGTTTGTTGAAAACCGGACATGGCACTCCAGTCGCCTTCCCGTTCCG
CTATCGGCTGAATTTGATTGCGAGTGAGATATTTATGCCAGCCAGCCAGACGCAGACGCGCCGAGACAGA
ACTTAATGGGCCCGCTAACAGCGCGATTTGCTGGTGACCCAATGCGACCAGATGCTCCACGCCCAGTCGC
GTACCGTCTTCATGGGAGAAAATAATACTGTTGATGGGTGTCTGGTCAGAGACATCAAGAAATAACGCCG
GAACATTAGTGCAGGCAGCTTCCACAGCAATGGCATCCTGGTCATCCAGCGGATAGTTAATGATCAGCCC
ACTGACGCGTTGCGCGAGAAGATTGTGCACCGCCGCTTTACAGGCTTCGACGCCGCTTCGTTCTACCATC
GACACCACCACGCTGGCACCCAGTTGATCGGCGCGAGATTTAATCGCCGCGACAATTTGCGACGGCGCGT
GCAGGGCCAGACTGGAGGTGGCAACGCCAATCAGCAACGACTGTTTGCCCGCCAGTTGTTGTGCCACGCG
GTTGGGAATGTAATTCAGCTCCGCCATCGCCGCTTCCACTTTTTCCCGCGTTTTCGCAGAAACGTGGCTG
GCCTGGTTCACCACGCGGGAAACGGTCTGATAAGAGACACCGGCATACTCTGCGACATCGTATAACGTTA
CTGGTTTCACATTCACCACCCTGAATTGACTCTCTTCCGGGCGCTATCATGCCATACCGCGAAAGGTTTT
GCGCCATTCGATGGTGTCCGGGATCTCGACGCTCTCCCTTATGCGACTCCTGCATTAGGAAGCAGCCCAG
TAGTAGGTTGAGGCCGTTGAGCACCGCCGCCGCAAGGAATGGTGCATGCAAGGAGATGGCGCCCAACAGT
CCCCCGGCCACGGGGCCTGCCACCATACCCACGCCGAAACAAGCGCTCATGAGCCCGAAGTGGCGAGCCC
GATCTTCCCCATCGGTGATGTCGGCGATATAGGCGCCAGCAACCGCACCTGTGGCGCCGGTGATGCCGGC
CACGATGCGTCCGGCGTAGAGGATCGAGATCTCGATCCCGCGAAATTAATACGACTCACTATAGGGGAAT
TGTGAGCGGATAACAATTCCCCTCTAGAAATAATTTTGTTTAACTTTAAGAAGGAGATATACCATGTTTG
AAGCACGTCTGGTTCAGGGTAGCATTCTGAAAAAAGTTCTGGAAGCACTGAAAGACCTGATTAATGAAGC
ATGTTGGGATATTAGCAGCAGCGGTGTTAATCTGCAGAGCATGGATAGCAGCCATGTTAGCCTGGTTCAG
CTGACCCTGCGTAGCGAAGGTTTTGATACCTATCGTTGTGATCGTAATCTGGCAATGGGTGTGAATCTGA
CCAGCATGAGCAAAATTCTGAAATGTGCAGGCAACGAAGATATTATCACCCTGCGTGCCGAAGATAATGC
AGATACCCTGGCACTGGTTTTTGAAGCTCCGAATCAAGAAAAAGTGAGCGACTATGAAATGAAGCTGATG
GATCTGGATGTTGAACAATTGGGTATTCCGGAACAAGAATATAGCTGTGTTGTTAAAATGCCGAGCGGTG
AATTTGCACGTATTTGTCGTGATCTGAGCCATATTGGTGATGCAGTTGTTATTAGCTGTGCAAAAGATGG
CGTGAAATTTTCAGCAAGTGGTGAATTAGGTAACGGCAACATTAAACTGAGCCAGACCAGCAATGTTGAT
AAAGAAGAAGAAGCCGTTACCATCGAAATGAATGAACCGGTGCAGCTGACCTTTGCACTGCGTTATCTGA
ATTTTTTCACCAAAGCCACACCGCTGAGCAGCACCGTTACACTGAGCATGAGCGCAGATGTTCCGCTGGT
TGTTGAATACAAAATTGCAGATATGGGCCACCTGAAATATTACCTGGCACCGAAAATTGAAGATGAAGAA
GGTAGCTAATGACATATGCTCGAGGATCCGGCTGCTAACAAAGCCCGAAAGGAAGCTGAGTTGGCTGCTG
CCACCGCTGAGCAATAACTAGCATAACCCCTTGGGGCCTCTAAACGGGTCTTGAGGGGTTTTTTGCTGAA
AGGAGGAACTATATCCGGATATCCCGCAAGAGGCCCGGCAGTACCGGCATAACCAAGCCTATGCCTACAG
CATCCAGGGTGACGGTGCCGAGGATGACGATGAGCGCATTGTTAGATTTCATACACGGTGCCTGACTGCG
TTAGCAATTTAACTGTGATAAACTACCGCATTAAAGCTTATCGATGATAAGCTGTCAAACATGAGAA
